>Addgene plasmid #99939 | pcDNA3-HA-REDD1 N181-211 (#595) | addgene full sequence | sequence record 198008 | Addgene NGS Result
GACATTGATTATTGACTAGTTATTAATAGTAATCAATTACGGGGTCATTAGTTCATAGCCCATATATGGA
GTTCCGCGTTACATAACTTACGGTAAATGGCCCGCCTGGCTGACCGCCCAACGACCCCCGCCCATTGACG
TCAATAATGACGTATGTTCCCATAGTAACGCCAATAGGGACTTTCCATTGACGTCAATGGGTGGAGTATT
TACGGTAAACTGCCCACTTGGCAGTACATCAAGTGTATCATATGCCAAGTACGCCCCCTATTGACGTCAA
TGACGGTAAATGGCCCGCCTGGCATTATGCCCAGTACATGACCTTATGGGACTTTCCTACTTGGCAGTAC
ATCTACGTATTAGTCATCGCTATTACCATGGTGATGCGGTTTTGGCAGTACATCAATGGGCGTGGATAGC
GGTTTGACTCACGGGGATTTCCAAGTCTCCACCCCATTGACGTCAATGGGAGTTTGTTTTGGCACCAAAA
TCAACGGGACTTTCCAAAATGTCGTAACAACTCCGCCCCATTGACGCAAATGGGCGGTAGGCGTGTACGG
TGGGAGGTCTATATAAGCAGAGCTCTCTGGCTAACTAGAGAACCCACTGCTTACTGGCTTATCGAAATTA
ATACGACTCACTATAGGGAGACCCAAGCTTGGTACCGAGCTCGGATCCGCCACCATGCCTAGCCTTTGGG
ACCGCTTCTCGTCGTCGTCCACCTCCTCTTCGCCCTCGTCCTTGCCCCGAACTCCCACCCCAGATCGGCC
GCCGCGCTCAGCCTGGGGGTCGGCGACCCGGGAGGAGGGGTTTGACCGCTCCACGAGCCTGGAGAGCTCG
GACTGCGAGTCCCTGGACAGCAGCAACAGTGGCTTCGGGCCGGAGGAAGACACGGCTTACCTGGATGGGG
TGTCGTTGCCCGACTTTGAGCTGCTCAGTGACCCTGAGGATGAACACTTGTGTGCCAACCTGATGCAGCT
GCTGCAGGAGAGCCTGGCCCAGGCGCGGCTGGGCTCTCGACGCCCTGCGCGCCTGCTGATGCCTAGCCAG
TTGGTAAGCCAGGTGGGCAAAGAACTACTGCGCCTGGCCTACAGCGAGCCGTGCGGCCTGCGGGGGGCGC
TGCTGGACGTCTGCGTGGAGCAGGGCAAGAGCTGCCACAGCGTGGGCCAGCTGGCACTCGACCCCAGCCT
GGTGCCCACCTTCCAGCTGACCCTCGTGCTGCGCAATGCTGCTATACGAAGCACTGGCTTCCGAGTCATC
AAGAAGAAGCTGTACAGCTCGGAACAGCTGCTCATTGAGGAGTGTTACCCATACGATGTTCCAGATTACG
CTTGAGAATTCTGCAGATATCCATCACACTGGCGGCCGCTCGAGCATGCATCTAGAGGGCCCTATTCTAT
AGTGTCACCTAAATGCTAGAGCTCGCTGATCAGCCTCGACTGTGCCTTCTAGTTGCCAGCCATCTGTTGT
TTGCCCCTCCCCCGTGCCTTCCTTGACCCTGGAAGGTGCCACTCCCACTGTCCTTTCCTAATAAAATGAG
GAAATTGCATCGCATTGTCTGAGTAGGTGTCATTCTATTCTGGGGGGTGGGGTGGGGCAGGACAGCAAGG
GGGAGGATTGGGAAGACAATAGCAGGCATGCTGGGGATGCGGTGGGCTCTATGGCTTCTGAGGCGGAAAG
AACCAGCTGGGGCTCTAGGGGGTATCCCC
[124 nt withheld, positions 1710-1833]
C
[91 nt withheld, positions 1835-1925]
A
[49 nt withheld, positions 1927-1975]
CCTTTGACGTTGGAGTCCACGTTCTTT
[37 nt withheld, positions 2003-2039]
ACCCTATCTCGGTCTATTCTTTTGATTTATAAGGGATTTTGCCGATTTCGGCCTATTGGTTAAAAAATGA
GCTGATTTAACAAAAATTTAACGCGAATTAATTCTGTGGAATGTGTGTCAGTTAGGGTGTGGAAAGTCCC
CAGGCTCCCCAGCAGGCAGAAGTATGCAAAGCATGCATCTCAATTAGTCAGCAACCAGGTGTGGAAAGTC
CCCAGGCTCCCCAGCAGGCAGAAGTATGCAAAGCATGCATCTCAATTAGTCAGCAACCATAGTCCCGCCC
CTAACTCCGCCCATCCCGCCCCTAACTCCGCCCAGTTCCGCCCATTCTCCGCCCCATGGCTGACTAATTT
TTTTTATTTATGCAGAGGCCGAGGCCGCCTCTGCCTCTGAGCTATTCCAGAAGTAGTGAGGAGGCTTTTT
TGGAGGCCTAGGCTTTTGCAAAAAGCTCCCGGGAGCTTGTATATCCATTTTCGGATCTGATCAAGAGACA
GGATGAGGATCGTTTCGCATGATTGAACAAGATGGATTGCACGCAGGTTCTCCGGCCGCTTGGGTGGAGA
GGCTATTCGGCTATGACTGGGCACAACAGACAATCGGCTGCTCTGATGCCGCCGTGTTCCGGCTGTCAGC
GCAGGGGCGCCCGGTTCTTTTTGTCAAGACCGACCTGTCCGGTGCCCTGAATGAACTGCAGGACGAGGCA
GCGCGGCTATCGTGGCTGGCCACGACGGGCGTTCCTTGCGCAGCTGTGCTCGACGTTGTCACTGAAGCGG
GAAGGGACTGGCTGCTATTGGGCGAAGTGCCGGGGCAGGATCTCCTGTCATCTCACCTTGCTCCTGCCGA
GAAAGTATCCATCATGGCTGATGCAATGCGGCGGCTGCATACGCTTGATCCGGCTACCTGCCCATTCGAC
CACCAAGCGAAACATCGCATCGAGCGAGCACGTACTCGGATGGAAGCCGGTCTTGTCGATCAGGATGATC
TGGACGAAGAGCATCAGGGGCTCGCGCCAGCCGAACTGTTCGCCAGGCTCAAGGCGCGCATGCCCGACGG
CGAGGATCTCGTCGTGACCCATGGCGATGCCTGCTTGCCGAATATCATGGTGGAAAATGGCCGCTTTTCT
GGATTCATCGACTGTGGCCGGCTGGGTGTGGCAGACCGCTATCAGGACATAGCGTTGGCTACCCGTGATA
TTGCTGAAGAGCTTGGCGGCGAATGGGCTGACCGCTTCCTCGTGCTTTACGGTATCGCCGCTCCCGATTC
GCAGCGCATCGCCTTCTATCGCCTTCTTGACGAGTTCTTCTGAGCGGGACTCTGGGGTTCGAAATGACCG
ACCAAGCGACGCCCAACCTGCCATCACGAGATTTCGATTCCACCGCCGCCTTCTATGAAAGGTTGGGCTT
CGGAATCGTTTTCCGGGACGCCGGCTGGATGATCCTCCAGCGCGGGGATCTCATGCTGGAGTTCTTCGCC
CACCCCAACTTGTTTATTGCAGCTTATAATGGTTACAAATAAAGCAATAGCATCACAAATTTCACAAATA
AAGCATTTTTTTCACTGCATTCTAGTTGTGGTTTGTCCAAACTCATCAATGTATCTTATCATGTCTGTAT
ACCGTCGACCTCTAGCTAGAGCTTGGCGTAATCATGGTCATAGCTGTTTCCTGTGTGAAATTGTTATCCG
CTCACAATTCCACACAACATACGAGCCGGAAGCATAAAGTGTAAAGCCTGGGGTGCCTAATGAGTGAGCT
AACTCACATTAATTGCGTTGCGCTCACTGCCCGCTTTCCAGTCGGGAAACCTGTCGTGCCAGCTGCATTA
ATGAATCGGCCAACGCGCGGGGAGAGGCGGTTTGCGTATTGGGCGCTCTTCCGCTTCCTCGCTCACTGAC
TCGCTGCGCTCGGTCGTTCGGCTGCGGCGAGCGGTATCAGCTCACTCAAAGGCGGTAATACGGTTATCCA
CAGAATCAGGGGATAACGCAGGAAAGAACATGTGAGCAAAAGGCCAGCAAAAGGCCAGGAACCGTAAAAA
GGCCGCGTTGCTGGCGTTTTTCCATAGGCTCCGCCCCCCTGACGAGCATCACAAAAATCGACGCTCAAGT
CAGAGGTGGCGAAACCCGACAGGACTATAAAGATACCAGGCGTTTCCCCCTGGAAGCTCCCTCGTGCGCT
CTCCTGTTCCGACCCTGCCGCTTACCGGATACCTGTCCGCCTTTCTCCCTTCGGGAAGCGTGGCGCTTTC
TCATAGCTCACGCTGTAGGTATCTCAGTTCGGTGTAGGTCGTTCGCTCCAAGCTGGGCTGTGTGCACGAA
CCCCCCGTTCAGCCCGACCGCTGCGCCTTATCCGGTAACTATCGTCTTGAGTCCAACCCGGTAAGACACG
ACTTATCGCCACTGGCAGCAGCCACTGGTAACAGGATTAGCAGAGCGAGGTATGTAGGCGGTGCTACAGA
GTTCTTGAAGTGGTGGCCTAACTACGGCTACACTAGAAGAACAGTATTTGGTATCTGCGCTCTGCTGAAG
CCAGTTACCTTCGGAAAAAGAGTTGGTAGCTCTTGATCCGGCAAACAAACCACCGCTGGTAGCGGTGGTT
TTTTTGTTTGCAAGCAGCAGATTACGCGCAGAAAAAAAGGATCTCAAGAAGATCCTTTGATCTTTTCTAC
GGGGTCTGACGCTCAGTGGAACGAAAACTCACGTTAAGGGATTTTGGTCATGAGATTATCAAAAAGGATC
TTCACCTAGATCCTTTTAAATTAAAAATGAAGTTTTAAATCAATCTAAAGTATATATGAGTAAACTTGGT
CTGACAGTTACCAATGCTTAATCAGTGAGGCACCTATCTCAGCGATCTGTCTATTTCGTTCATCCATAGT
TGCCTGACTCCCCGTCGTGTAGATAACTACGATACGGGAGGGCTTACCATCTGGCCCCAGTGCTGCAATG
ATACCGCGAGACCCACGCTCACCGGCTCCAGATTTATCAGCAATAAACCAGCCAGCCGGAAGGGCCGAGC
GCAGAAGTGGTCCTGCAACTTTATCCGCCTCCATCCAGTCTATTAATTGTTGCCGGGAAGCTAGAGTAAG
TAGTTCGCCAGTTAATAGTTTGCGCAACGTTGTTGCCATTGCTACAGGCATCGTGGTGTCACGCTCGTCG
TTTGGTATGGCTTCATTCAGCTCCGGTTCCCAACGATCAAGGCGAGTTACATGATCCCCCATGTTGTGCA
AAAAAGCGGTTAGCTCCTTCGGTCCTCCGATCGTTGTCAGAAGTAAGTTGGCCGCAGTGTTATCACTCAT
GGTTATGGCAGCACTGCATAATTCTCTTACTGTCATGCCATCCGTAAGATGCTTTTCTGTGACTGGTGAG
TACTCAACCAAGTCATTCTGAGAATAGTGTATGCGGCGACCGAGTTGCTCTTGCCCGGCGTCAATACGGG
ATAATACCGCGCCACATAGCAGAACTTTAAAAGTGCTCATCATTGGAAAACGTTCTTCGGGGCGAAAACT
CTCAAGGATCTTACCGCTGTTGAGATCCAGTTCGATGTAACCCACTCGTGCACCCAACTGATCTTCAGCA
TCTTTTACTTTCACCAGCGTTTCTGGGTGAGCAAAAACAGGAAGGCAAAATGCCGCAAAAAAGGGAATAA
GGGCGACACGGAAATGTTGAATACTCATACTCTTCCTTTTTCAATATTATTGAAGCATTTATCAGGGTTA
TTGTCTCATGAGCGGATACATATTTGAATGTATTTAGAAAAATAAACAAATAGGGGTTCCGCGCACATTT
CCCCGAAAAGTGCCACCTGACGTCGACGGATCGGGAGATCTCCCGATCCCCTATGGTGCACTCTCAGTAC
AATCTGCTCTGATGCCGCATAGTTAAGCCAGTATCTGCTCCCTGCTTGTGTGTTGGAGGTCGCTGAGTAG
TGCGCGAGCAAAATTTAAGCTACAACAAGGCAAGGCTTGACCGACAATTGCATGAAGAATCTGCTTAGGG
TTAGGCGTTTTGCGCTGCTTCGCGATGTACGGGCCAGATATACGCGTT
Features (pLannotate 1.2.2; 22 found; start..end, strand, type, name):
      1..380     +  enhancer       CMV enhancer: human cytomegalovirus immediate early enhancer
    381..584     +  promoter       CMV promoter: human cytomegalovirus (CMV) immediate early promoter
    580..613     +  LTR            5' LTR (truncated) (fragment): truncated 5' long terminal repeat (LTR) from HIV-1
    629..647     +  promoter       T7 promoter: promoter for bacteriophage T7 RNA polymerase
    685..1305    +  CDS            DDIT4 (fragment): DDIT4_HUMAN - Also known as REDD1, RTP801. Experimental evidence at protein level: Swiss-Prot protein existence level 1. Regulates cell growth, proliferation and survival via inhibition of the activity of the mammalian target of rapamycin complex 1 (mTORC1). Inhibition of mTORC1 is mediated by a pathway that involves DDIT4/REDD1, AKT1, the TSC1-TSC2 complex and the GTPase RHEB. Plays an important role in responses to cellular energy levels and cellular stress, including responses to hypoxia and DNA damage. Regulates p53/TP53-mediated apoptosis in response to DNA damage via its effect on mTORC1
   1306..1333    +  CDS            3xHA (fragment): three tandem HA epitope tags
   1396..1414    -  promoter       SP6 promoter: promoter for bacteriophage SP6 RNA polymerase
   1440..1664    +  polyA_signal   bGH poly(A) signal: bovine growth hormone polyadenylation signal
   1668..1689    +  promoter       SV40 promoter (fragment): SV40 enhancer and early promoter
   1710..2138    +  rep_origin     f1 ori (sequence partly withheld): f1 bacteriophage origin of replication; arrow indicates direction of (+) strand synthesis
   2152..2481    +  promoter       SV40 promoter: SV40 enhancer and early promoter
   2548..3339    +  CDS            neo: KKA2_KLEPN - Also known as kan, nptII. Experimental evidence at protein level: Swiss-Prot protein existence level 1. Resistance to kanamycin, neomycin, paromomycin, ribostamycin, butirosin and gentamicin B. From Klebsiella pneumoniae.
   3363..3521    +  CDS            ble (fragment): BLE_KLEPN - Experimental evidence at protein level: Swiss-Prot protein existence level 1. Binding protein with a strong affinity to the bleomycin family of antibiotics. Binds to CL990; an antimitotic-antibiotic compound. From Klebsiella pneumoniae.
   3516..3637    +  polyA_signal   SV40 poly(A) signal: SV40 polyadenylation signal
   3710..3726    -  protein_bind   lac operator: The lac repressor binds to the lac operator to inhibit transcription in E. coli. This inhibition can be relieved by adding lactose or isopropyl-β-D-thiogalactopyranoside (IPTG). lac repressor encoded by lacI
   3734..3764    -  promoter       lac promoter: promoter for the E. coli lac operon
   3779..3800    -  protein_bind   CAP binding site: CAP binding activates transcription in the presence of cAMP. E. coli catabolite activator protein
   3813..3905    -  CDS            lacI (fragment): lac repressor; lacI; The lac repressor binds to the lac operator to inhibit transcription in E. coli. This inhibition can be relieved by adding lactose or isopropyl-β-D-thiogalactopyranoside (IPTG).
   4088..4676    -  rep_origin     ori: high-copy-number ColE1/pMB1/pBR322/pUC origin of replication
   4847..5707    -  CDS            AmpR: β-lactamase; bla; confers resistance to ampicillin, carbenicillin, and related antibiotics
   5708..5812    -  promoter       AmpR promoter: bla
   5871..5923    -  misc_feature   bom (fragment): basis of mobility region from pBR322
