[The description below was written by a language model from this plasmid's Addgene catalogue record and pLannotate feature annotations shown in this document.]
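Description:
pcDNA3-HA-REDD1 N181-211 is a mammalian expression plasmid built on the Invitrogen pcDNA3.1 backbone (the name says pcDNA3) and carrying a mutant form of human REDD1, the product of the DDIT4 gene. REDD1 is a stress-responsive negative regulator of mTORC1 that acts through a pathway involving the TSC1-TSC2 complex and RHEB. In this variant, residues 181–211 have been deleted and replaced with a short NAAIRS linker, a substitution commonly used to remove a segment while keeping a neutral, flexible spacer in its place. The coding sequence is annotated as a DDIT4 fragment, followed immediately by a short match to the HA epitope. This agrees with the catalogue's description of a C-terminal HA tag and allows detection or immunoprecipitation of the mutant protein.

Expression is driven by the human cytomegalovirus immediate-early enhancer and promoter and terminated by the bovine growth hormone polyadenylation signal. Flanking T7 and SP6 promoters allow in vitro transcription or serve as sequencing primer sites. A separate SV40 early promoter drives the neomycin phosphotransferase gene with an SV40 poly(A) signal, which would permit G418 selection of stably transfected mammalian cells. In E. coli the plasmid replicates from a high-copy ColE1/pUC-type origin and is selected with ampicillin through the β-lactamase gene. An f1 origin is also present for single-stranded DNA production. The small HIV-1 LTR, ble, lacI and extra SV40 promoter hits in the table are short fragments, most likely backbone remnants or annotation artefacts rather than functional elements. The cloning sites are not recorded. The construct comes from a structure–function study of REDD1, where deletion and substitution mutants like this one would be used to test which regions are needed for mTORC1 inhibition.
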