Addgene plasmid #99939: pcDNA3-HA-REDD1 N181-211 (#595)
Purpose: mammalian expression
Depositing lab: James Brugarolas. Depositing organization: University of Texas Southwestern Medical Center. Publication: Structural analysis and functional implications of the negative mTORC1 regulator REDD1. Vega-Rubin-de-Celis S, Abdallah Z, Kinch L, Grishin NV, Brugarolas J, Zhang X. Biochemistry. 2010 Mar 23;49(11):2491-501. doi: 10.1021/bi902135e. PubMed 20166753.
Backbone
  Vector backbone: pcDNA3.1
  Backbone manufacturer: Invitrogen
  Vector type: Mammalian Expression
Growth in bacteria
  Bacterial resistance: Ampicillin, 100 μg/mL
  Growth temperature: 37°C
  Growth strain: DH5alpha
  Copy number: Unknown
Gene/Insert
  Gene/Insert name: REDD1
  Species: H. sapiens (human)
  Mutation: delAA181-211insNAAIRS linker
  Entrez Gene: DDIT4 (a.k.a. Dig2, REDD-1, REDD1)
  Tag / fusion protein: HA (C terminal on insert)
  Cloning method: Restriction Enzyme; 5′ cloning site Unknown (unknown if destroyed); 3′ cloning site Unknown (unknown if destroyed)
Terms and licenses: Academic/Nonprofit Terms; Industry Terms: Not Available to Industry
How to cite: pcDNA3-HA-REDD1 N181-211 (#595) was a gift from James Brugarolas (Addgene plasmid # 99939 ; http://n2t.net/addgene:99939 ; RRID:Addgene_99939)
